>Addgene plasmid #202486 | pCOLA-Gent-EM7-Erv1p-PDI | addgene full sequence | sequence record 401678 | Addgene NGS Result
GAAGTGCCAGACGATGGAAGGACGCAATGAAGCTGGAGGATTGGCGTGGGAATCGTGCTTCTGTCTAAGC
AAGAATGCCTAGCGTACAGGGTGCACTTTGTAACGATTTGGGAGTCCAGAGACTCGCTGTTTTCGAAATT
CTCGGTCGCTACGCTCCGGGCGTGAGACTATGCAGCGCAGAAACGTCCTAGAAGATGCCAGGAGGATACT
TAGCAGAGAGACAATAAGGCCGGAGCGAAGCCGTTTTTCCATAGGCTCCGCCCCCCTGACGAACATCACG
AAATCTGACGCTCAAATCAGTGGTGGCGAAACCCGACAGGACTATAAAGATACCAGGCGTTTCCCCCTGA
TGGCTCCCTCTTGCGCTCTCCTGTTCCCGTCCTGCGGCGTCCGTGTTGTGGTGGAGGCTTTACCCAAATC
ACCACGTCCCGTTCCGTGTAGACAGTTCGCTCCAAGCTGGGCTGTGTGCAAGAACCCCCCGTTCAGCCCG
ACTGCTGCGCCTTATCCGGTAACTATCATCTTGAGTCCAACCCGGAAAGACACGACAAAACGCCACTGGC
AGCAGCCATTGGTAACTGAGAATTAGTGGATTTAGATATCGAGAGTCTTGAAGTGGTGGCCTAACAGAGG
CTACACTGAAAGGACAGTATTTGGTATCTGCGCTCCACTAAAGCCAGTTACCAGGTTAAGCAGTTCCCCA
ACTGACTTAACCTTCGATCAAACCGCCTCCCCAGGCGGTTTTTTCGTTTACAGAGCAGGATATTACGACG
ATCGTAAAAGGATCTCAAGAAGATCCTTTACGGATTCCCGACACCATCACTCTAGATTTCAGTGCAATTT
ATCTCTTCAAATGTAGCACCTGAAGTCAGCCCCATACGATATAAGTTGTAATTCTCATGTTAGTCATGCC
CCGCGCCCACCGGAAGGAGCTGACTGGGTTGAAGGCTCTCAAGGGCATCGGTCGAGATCCCGGTGCCTAA
TGAGTGAGCTAACTTACATTAATTGCGTGTTGACAATTAATCATCGGCATAGTATATCGGCATAGTATAA
TACGACGTGTAGGAGGATAATCTATGAAGGCAATTGATAAGATGACCGACAATCCTCCTCAGGAAGGCTT
GTCCGGGCGCAAAATCATCTATGATGAGGACGGGAAGCCGTGCCGTTCCTGCAATACTTTGCTGGACTTC
CAATACGTCACGGGTAAAATCTCGAATGGATTGAAGAATTTGTCTTCAAATGGAAAACTGGCAGGGACTG
GGGCTCTTACGGGGGAGGCATCGGAACTTATGCCTGGTTCCCGCACTTATCGCAAAGTAGATCCACCTGA
TGTTGAGCAGCTTGGCCGTTCTTCGTGGACCTTGTTGCACTCTGTCGCCGCGTCGTATCCAGCTCAGCCT
ACGGACCAACAGAAGGGCGAGATGAAACAGTTCCTGAACATCTTCTCGCACATTTACCCTTGCAACTGGT
GCGCCAAGGACTTCGAGAAGTACATTCGCGAGAATGCGCCGCAAGTAGAATCCCGCGAAGAATTGGGACG
TTGGATGTGTGAAGCACATAATAAGGTGAATAAGAAGTTACGCAAACCAAAGTTCGACTGTAATTTCTGG
GAAAAACGCTGGAAAGACGGGTGGGACGAGTAATGATCTAGAGATTAAAGAGGAGAATACTAGATGGATG
CGCCAGAAGAAGAAGATCATGTTCTTGTGCTTCGTAAATCCAATTTCGCGGAAGCTTTGGCAGCGCATAA
ATATTTGCTGGTTGAATTCTACGCCCCTTGGTGTGGTCATTGCAAGGCGTTGGCGCCCGAGTATGCGAAG
GCTGCTGGCAAGCTTAAAGCGGAGGGCTCGGAAATCCGTTTAGCGAAAGTGGATGCCACGGAGGAATCAG
ACCTTGCACAACAGTACGGCGTCCGCGGTTATCCGACGATTAAATTCTTCCGCAATGGAGATACAGCATC
CCCAAAGGAGTACACGGCTGGGCGTGAGGCAGATGACATTGTCAATTGGCTTAAAAAACGCACAGGCCCA
GCGGCTACGACTCTGCCAGATGGTGCTGCGGCAGAAAGTCTTGTTGAATCGAGTGAAGTTGCTGTAATTG
GATTTTTTAAGGACGTCGAGTCAGATAGTGCTAAGCAATTTTTACAAGCCGCCGAAGCAATCGACGACAT
TCCTTTCGGCATCACAAGTAATTCTGATGTCTTCTCGAAGTACCAATTGGACAAGGATGGAGTCGTGTTA
TTTAAAAAGTTCGATGAGGGCCGTAATAATTTCGAAGGCGAGGTGACTAAGGAGAACTTATTAGATTTCA
TCAAACACAACCAACTTCCTCTTGTCATTGAATTCACTGAGCAAACTGCGCCGAAGATTTTCGGGGGAGA
AATTAAGACCCACATCTTGTTGTTTCTGCCGAAATCAGTTTCGGACTACGATGGGAAACTGAGCAATTTT
AAGACTGCGGCGGAATCATTTAAAGGGAAGATTTTATTCATCTTCATTGACAGTGACCACACTGACAACC
AGCGTATTCTGGAGTTCTTCGGATTAAAGAAAGAGGAATGTCCAGCCGTACGTTTGATTACTCTGGAGGA
GGAGATGACTAAATACAAACCCGAGTCTGAAGAGCTGACAGCGGAGCGTATTACCGAGTTCTGCCATCGC
TTTTTAGAAGGCAAAATTAAGCCACATCTTATGTCGCAAGAACTGCCGGAAGACTGGGACAAGCAGCCTG
TCAAGGTGCTTGTCGGAAAAAACTTCGAGGATGTTGCGTTTGACGAGAAGAAGAATGTCTTTGTTGAGTT
CTACGCCCCCTGGTGCGGGCATTGTAAACAGTTGGCCCCCATTTGGGACAAGCTTGGCGAGACGTACAAA
GACCATGAGAATATTGTAATTGCGAAAATGGATTCAACCGCAAATGAGGTCGAAGCTGTGAAAGTACACA
GCTTCCCAACACTGAAATTTTTTCCTGCATCGGCCGATCGCACAGTTATCGACTACAACGGAGAACGTAC
CCTGGACGGCTTTAAAAAATTCCTGGAGTCTGGGGGTCAGGATGGTGCTGGGGATGACGACGACTTAGAG
GACCTTGAGGAAGCCGAAGAACCCGACATGGAGGAGGATGATGATCAGAAGGCGGTTAAAGATGAGTTGT
AATGAGGATCCGAGTCACACTGGCTCACCTTCGGGTGGGCCTTTCTGCGTTTATTGATCGGCACGTAAGA
GGTTCCAACTTTCACCATAATGAAATAAGATCACTACCGGGCGTATTTTTTGAGTTATCGAGATTTTCAG
GAGCTGGAAGGAAGTAAAAATGTTGCGTAGCTCTAACGATGTGACGCAACAAGGTTCGCGTCCAAAGACA
AAATTGGGAGGCAGTAGCATGGGGATCATTCGCACTTGTCGCCTGGGGCCAGACCAGGTGAAGTCAATGC
GTGCGGCTCTGGACTTATTCGGGCGCGAATTTGGAGATGTAGCCACTTACTCACAGCACCAACCGGACAG
TGATTACTTGGGGAATTTACTTCGCAGTAAAACTTTTATCGCTTTGGCCGCTTTCGACCAGGAGGCTGTA
GTAGGTGCGTTGGCAGCCTATGTTCTTCCTAAATTCGAGCAACCGCGTAGCGAAATTTACATCTATGATC
TTGCAGTCTCCGGCGAACATCGCCGTCAGGGGATCGCCACAGCTTTAATCAACCTTTTGAAGCATGAGGC
TAATGCACTTGGAGCGTACGTGATTTATGTGCAGGCTGACTACGGTGATGATCCTGCAGTCGCTCTGTAC
ACCAAACTGGGTATCCGCGAGGAGGTCATGCACTTTGATATTGACCCGTCTACGGCTACCTAATAGAAGC
TT
Features (pLannotate 1.2.2; 9 found; start..end, strand, type, name):
    181..816     -  rep_origin     ColA ori: Plasmids containing the ColA origin of replication can be propagated in E. coli cells that contain additional plasmids with compatible origins.
    901..965     -  CDS            TcR (fragment): tetracycline efflux protein; tet; confers resistance to tetracycline
    980..1001    -  protein_bind   CAP binding site: CAP binding activates transcription in the presence of cAMP. E. coli catabolite activator protein
   1009..1056    +  promoter       EM7 promoter: synthetic bacterial promoter&nbsp
   1074..1640    +  CDS            ERV1: ERV1_YEAST - Experimental evidence at protein level: Swiss-Prot protein existence level 1. FAD-dependent sulfhydryl oxidase that catalyzes disulfide bond formation. Required for the import and folding of small cysteine- containing proteins in the mitochondrial intermembrane space (IMS). Forms a redox cycle with MIA40 that involves a disulfide relay system. Important for maintaining the cysteine residues in MIA40 in an oxidized state. Reduced ERV1 is reoxidized by cytochrome c. Required for the maturation of cytoplasmic, but not of mitochondrial Fe/S proteins. From Saccharomyces cerevisiae (str
   1677..3149    +  CDS            P4HB: PDIA1_HUMAN - Also known as ERBA2L, PDI, PDIA1, PO4DB. Experimental evidence at protein level: Swiss-Prot protein existence level 1. This multifunctional protein catalyzes the formation, breakage and rearrangement of disulfide bonds. At the cell surface, seems to act as a reductase that cleaves disulfide bonds of proteins attached to the cell. May therefore cause structural modifications of exofacial proteins. Inside the cell, seems to form/rearrange disulfide bonds of nascent proteins. At high concentrations, functions as a chaperone that inhibits aggregation of misfolded proteins. At low con
   3172..3199    +  terminator     T7Te terminator: phage T7 early transcription terminator
   3205..3295    +  promoter       cat promoter: promoter of the E. coli cat gene encoding chloramphenicol acetyltransferase
   3310..3840    +  CDS            aacC1: AACC1_PSEAI - Experimental evidence at protein level: Swiss-Prot protein existence level 1. Responsible for gentamicin resistance and has a limited substrate range. From Pseudomonas aeruginosa.
