[The description below was written by a language model from this plasmid's Addgene catalogue record and pLannotate feature annotations shown in this document.]
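Description:
pCOLA-Gent-EM7-Erv1p-PDI is a small (about 3.9 kb) low-copy bacterial expression plasmid built on a pCOLA backbone. It replicates from the ColA origin, which is compatible with other common origin classes, so it can be maintained in E. coli alongside a second plasmid carrying a protein of interest. Selection is by gentamicin, provided by the aacC1 aminoglycoside acetyltransferase gene, which the annotation places downstream of a cat promoter. The feature table also picks up a short tetracycline-resistance gene fragment and a CAP binding site just upstream of the expression cassette. These appear to be backbone remnants rather than functional parts.

The payload is a two-gene cassette driven by the synthetic constitutive EM7 promoter. The yeast ERV1 coding sequence, an FAD-dependent sulfhydryl oxidase that catalyses de novo disulfide bond formation, comes first. A short gap separates it from human P4HB (PDI), which forms, breaks and rearranges disulfides to correct mispaired cysteines and can also act as a chaperone. Both reading frames lie on the same strand and are closed by a single T7Te terminator, consistent with an operon-like arrangement transcribed as one message, although the record does not annotate the ribosome binding sites. No tags are annotated on either protein.

Co-expressing an oxidase with an isomerase allows disulfide-bonded proteins to fold in the normally reducing E. coli cytoplasm. This plasmid supplies that activity constitutively, without an inducer. The associated publication concerns scalable, high-throughput expression and purification of nanobodies under two-stage dynamic control, which suggests its use as a helper plasmid for folding disulfide-containing nanobodies.
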