Addgene plasmid #202486: pCOLA-Gent-EM7-Erv1p-PDI
Purpose: Expresses sulfhydryl oxidase (Erv1p) and protein disulfide bond isomerase (PDI) constitutively
Depositing lab: Michael Lynch. Depositing organization: Duke University. Publication: Scalable, robust, high-throughput expression & purification of nanobodies enabled by 2-stage dynamic control. Hennigan JN, Menacho-Melgar R, Sarkar P, Golovsky M, Lynch MD. Metab Eng. 2024 Sep;85:116-130. doi: 10.1016/j.ymben.2024.07.012. Epub 2024 Jul 24. PubMed 39059674.
Backbone
  Vector backbone: pCOLA
  Vector type: Bacterial Expression
Growth in bacteria
  Bacterial resistance: Gentamicin, 10 μg/mL
  Growth temperature: 37°C
  Growth strain: DH5alpha
  Copy number: Low Copy
Gene/Insert
  Gene/Insert name: sulfhydryl oxidase (Erv1p) and protein disulfide bond isomerase (PDI) (alt names: Erv1p; PDI)
  Species: H. sapiens (human), S. cerevisiae (budding yeast)
  Entrez Gene: ERV1 (a.k.a. YGR029W)
  Promoter: EM7
  Cloning method: Gibson Cloning
  Sequencing primers: 5′ CTCAAGGGCATCGGTCGAGA; 3′ AAGTTGGAACCTCTTACGTGC
Terms and licenses: Academic/Nonprofit Terms; Industry Terms: Not Available to Industry
How to cite: pCOLA-Gent-EM7-Erv1p-PDI was a gift from Michael Lynch (Addgene plasmid # 202486 ; http://n2t.net/addgene:202486 ; RRID:Addgene_202486)
