>Addgene plasmid #202486 | pCOLA-Gent-EM7-Erv1p-PDI | depositor partial sequence | sequence record 392873 | Erv1p gene
ATGAAGGCAATTGATAAGATGACCGACAATCCTCCTCAGGAAGGCTTGTCCGGGCGCAAAATCATCTATG
ATGAGGACGGGAAGCCGTGCCGTTCCTGCAATACTTTGCTGGACTTCCAATACGTCACGGGTAAAATCTC
GAATGGATTGAAGAATTTGTCTTCAAATGGAAAACTGGCAGGGACTGGGGCTCTTACGGGGGAGGCATCG
GAACTTATGCCTGGTTCCCGCACTTATCGCAAAGTAGATCCACCTGATGTTGAGCAGCTTGGCCGTTCTT
CGTGGACCTTGTTGCACTCTGTCGCCGCGTCGTATCCAGCTCAGCCTACGGACCAACAGAAGGGCGAGAT
GAAACAGTTCCTGAACATCTTCTCGCACATTTACCCTTGCAACTGGTGCGCCAAGGACTTCGAGAAGTAC
ATTCGCGAGAATGCGCCGCAAGTAGAATCCCGCGAAGAATTGGGACGTTGGATGTGTGAAGCACATAATA
AGGTGAATAAGAAGTTACGCAAACCAAAGTTCGACTGTAATTTCTGGGAAAAACGCTGGAAAGACGGGTG
GGACGAGTAA
