>Addgene plasmid #202486 | pCOLA-Gent-EM7-Erv1p-PDI | depositor partial sequence | sequence record 392874 | PDI gene
ATGGATGCGCCAGAAGAAGAAGATCATGTTCTTGTGCTTCGTAAATCCAATTTCGCGGAAGCTTTGGCAG
CGCATAAATATTTGCTGGTTGAATTCTACGCCCCTTGGTGTGGTCATTGCAAGGCGTTGGCGCCCGAGTA
TGCGAAGGCTGCTGGCAAGCTTAAAGCGGAGGGCTCGGAAATCCGTTTAGCGAAAGTGGATGCCACGGAG
GAATCAGACCTTGCACAACAGTACGGCGTCCGCGGTTATCCGACGATTAAATTCTTCCGCAATGGAGATA
CAGCATCCCCAAAGGAGTACACGGCTGGGCGTGAGGCAGATGACATTGTCAATTGGCTTAAAAAACGCAC
AGGCCCAGCGGCTACGACTCTGCCAGATGGTGCTGCGGCAGAAAGTCTTGTTGAATCGAGTGAAGTTGCT
GTAATTGGATTTTTTAAGGACGTCGAGTCAGATAGTGCTAAGCAATTTTTACAAGCCGCCGAAGCAATCG
ACGACATTCCTTTCGGCATCACAAGTAATTCTGATGTCTTCTCGAAGTACCAATTGGACAAGGATGGAGT
CGTGTTATTTAAAAAGTTCGATGAGGGCCGTAATAATTTCGAAGGCGAGGTGACTAAGGAGAACTTATTA
GATTTCATCAAACACAACCAACTTCCTCTTGTCATTGAATTCACTGAGCAAACTGCGCCGAAGATTTTCG
GGGGAGAAATTAAGACCCACATCTTGTTGTTTCTGCCGAAATCAGTTTCGGACTACGATGGGAAACTGAG
CAATTTTAAGACTGCGGCGGAATCATTTAAAGGGAAGATTTTATTCATCTTCATTGACAGTGACCACACT
GACAACCAGCGTATTCTGGAGTTCTTCGGATTAAAGAAAGAGGAATGTCCAGCCGTACGTTTGATTACTC
TGGAGGAGGAGATGACTAAATACAAACCCGAGTCTGAAGAGCTGACAGCGGAGCGTATTACCGAGTTCTG
CCATCGCTTTTTAGAAGGCAAAATTAAGCCACATCTTATGTCGCAAGAACTGCCGGAAGACTGGGACAAG
CAGCCTGTCAAGGTGCTTGTCGGAAAAAACTTCGAGGATGTTGCGTTTGACGAGAAGAAGAATGTCTTTG
TTGAGTTCTACGCCCCCTGGTGCGGGCATTGTAAACAGTTGGCCCCCATTTGGGACAAGCTTGGCGAGAC
GTACAAAGACCATGAGAATATTGTAATTGCGAAAATGGATTCAACCGCAAATGAGGTCGAAGCTGTGAAA
GTACACAGCTTCCCAACACTGAAATTTTTTCCTGCATCGGCCGATCGCACAGTTATCGACTACAACGGAG
AACGTACCCTGGACGGCTTTAAAAAATTCCTGGAGTCTGGGGGTCAGGATGGTGCTGGGGATGACGACGA
CTTAGAGGACCTTGAGGAAGCCGAAGAACCCGACATGGAGGAGGATGATGATCAGAAGGCGGTTAAAGAT
GAGTTGTAA
